>Addgene plasmid #32282 | TALEN1260 | addgene partial sequence | sequence record 38069 | CMV-F 5'-CGCAAATGGGCGGTAGGCGTG-3'
CCCACTGGCTTACTGGCTTATCGAAATTAATACGACTCACTATAGGGAGACCCAAGCTGGCTAGCACCAT
GGACTACAAAGACCATGACGGTGATTATAAAGATCATGACATCGATTACAAGGATGACGATGACAAGATG
GCCCCCAAGAAGAAGAGGAAGGTGGGCATTCACCGCGGGGTACCTATGGTGGACTTGAGGACACTCGGTT
ATTCGCAACAGCAACAGGAGAAAATCAAGCCTAAGGTCAGGAGCACCGTCGCGCAACACCACGAGGCGCT
TGTGGGGCATGGCTTCACTCATGCGCATATTGTCGCGCTTTCACAGCACCCTGCGGCGCTTGGGACGGTG
GCTGTCAAATACCAAGATATGATTGCGGCCCTGCCCGAAGCCACGCACGAGGCAATTGTAGGGGTCGGTA
AACAGTGGTCGGGAGCGCGAGCACTTGAGGCGCTGCTGACTGTGGCGGGTGAGCTTAGGGGGCCTCCGCT
CCAGCTCGACACCGGGCAGCTGCTGAAGATCGCGAAGAGAGGGGGAGTAACAGCGGTAGAGGCAGTGCAC
GCCTGGCGCAATGCGCTCACCGGGGCCCCCTTGAACCTGACCCCAGACCAGGTAGTCGCAATCGCGTCGA
ACATTGGGGGAAAGCAAGCCCTGGAAACCGTGCAAAGGTTGTTGCCGGTCCTTTGTCAAGACCACGGCCT
TACACCGGAGCAAGTCGTGGCCATTGCAAGCAACATCGGTGGCAAACAGGCTCTTGAGACGGTTCAGAGA
CTTCTCCCAGTTCTCTGTCAAGCCCACGGGCTGACTCCCGATCAAGTTGTAGCGATTGCGTCGAACATTG
