>Addgene plasmid #32282 | TALEN1260 | addgene partial sequence | sequence record 38512 | BGH-rev 5'-TAGAAGGCACAGTCGAGG-3'
GATGACCGGTACGCGTAGAATCGAGACCGAGGAGAGGGTTAGGGATAGGCTTACCTTCGAAGGGCCCTTA
AAAGTTTATCTCGCCGTTATTAAATTTCCGTCTGACTTCCTCTAAGGTTAATGTGCCGGCTTTAATCATT
TCTCCACCAATTAAAAGCTCTTCTACACTAAGAACAGCTCCATTACAATTAGTGATATGATTTAATCGTG
TAAGCTGAGCTTTGTAGTTTCCTTTAAAGTGACCACTCACAAATAAAAACTTAAATTCCGTTACAGAAGA
TGGATAGACTTTCCACCATTCATTAGGGTTGATATGTTTGTTTCGTGTTTGATTTTCTTCGACATATCGT
TGCATTTCATCTGCTTGGCCAATTGGCAGATTATAACCTCCGCTATAAGCTTTAGTATCCACGATCACAC
CGTAATCAATAGGAGATCCGACAGTATAAATTGCTCCGTCCGGTTTCCTTGATCCACCCAAATGTTTACC
TCTATATCCATAAACTTTCATAAAAAATTCCATTACCTTCATTTCAAGAATTCTATCCTGAGTGGAATTT
CTGGCAATTTCAATTAATTCAATATATTCATGAGGCACATATTTCAATTTATGACGAAGTTCAGATTTCT
TCTCCTCCAGTTCACTTTTGACTAGTTGGGATCCCGCGACTCGATGGGAAGTTCTCTCGGGAATCCGCCG
GTTGGTTCTTTTGATCAATGCGGGAGCATGAGGCAGACCCTTTTTGACTGCATCGAGCGCGGGTCGTCCA
CCAAGACATGCCAACGCCACCAGATGGTCATTCGTTAACGCAGCCAACGCGGGATCGGGCCTGGACAATT
GGGCTACGATGGACTCCAAGGCTGGCCGTCCTCCGTCGTGGGAAGCAATGGCGACCACCTGTTCGGGTGT
CAGC
