[The description below was written by a language model from this plasmid's Addgene catalogue record.]
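Description:
TALEN1260 is a TAL effector nuclease expression plasmid built on the JDS71 backbone, catalogued as a mammalian expression vector that also carries a T7 promoter. It is propagated in E. coli as a high-copy plasmid under ampicillin selection. The record does not explicitly name the eukaryotic promoter or polyadenylation signal, although the listed sequencing primers (CMV forward and BGH reverse) suggest the coding region lies between a CMV promoter and a BGH terminator. No feature table is provided, so the origin of replication and other backbone elements are not documented here.

The insert is an engineered TAL repeat array designed to recognise a site in the zebrafish gria3a gene. Its alternative name (gria3a_R) suggests it is the right-hand monomer of a TALEN pair. The array sits within a backbone-encoded scaffold that supplies an N-terminal 3X FLAG tag, a truncated TAL N-terminus (Δ152), a TAL C-terminal segment of +63 residues, and a C-terminal wild-type FokI cleavage domain. Because FokI must dimerise to cut DNA, this construct would normally be used with a partner TALEN that binds the opposite half-site. The two nuclease domains then meet over the spacer and make a double-strand break, and error-prone repair of that break can produce disruptive indels.

The T7 promoter allows in vitro transcription of TALEN-encoding mRNA, which is a common delivery route for zebrafish embryos. The FLAG tag permits detection of the expressed protein. The associated publication describes targeted gene disruption in somatic zebrafish cells using engineered TALENs.
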