Addgene plasmid #32282: TALEN1260
Depositing lab: Keith Joung. Depositing organization: Massachusetts General Hospital. Publication: Targeted gene disruption in somatic zebrafish cells using engineered TALENs. Sander JD, Cade L, Khayter C, Reyon D, Peterson RT, Joung JK, Yeh JR. Nat Biotechnol. 2011 Aug 5;29(8):697-8. doi: 10.1038/nbt.1934. PubMed 21822241.
Backbone
  Vector backbone: JDS71
  Vector type: Mammalian Expression ; T7
Growth in bacteria
  Bacterial resistance: Ampicillin, 100 μg/mL
  Growth temperature: 37°C
  Growth strain: XL1 Blue
  Copy number: High Copy
Gene/Insert
  Gene/Insert name: TAL array targeting gria3a (alt names: gria3a_R (TAL 1260); gria3a)
  Species: D. rerio (zebrafish)
  Entrez Gene: gria3a (a.k.a. CH73-166N24.1, gria3.1, zfGRIA3[a])
  Tag / fusion protein: 3X Flag (N terminal on backbone); WT FOKI (C terminal on backbone)
  Cloning method: Restriction Enzyme; 5′ cloning site NA (unknown if destroyed); 3′ cloning site NA (unknown if destroyed)
  Sequencing primers: 5′ CMV-f; 3′ BGH-r
Terms and licenses: Academic/Nonprofit Terms; Industry Terms: Not Available to Industry
Depositor comments: TAL N-terminal: ∆152 (Miller et al. 2011) TAL C-terminus: +63 (Miller et al. 2011) FOKI: WT
How to cite: TALEN1260 was a gift from Keith Joung (Addgene plasmid # 32282 ; http://n2t.net/addgene:32282 ; RRID:Addgene_32282)
