LOCUS       Exported 7854 bp ds-DNA circular SYN 13-MAY-2021
DEFINITION  synthetic circular DNA
ACCESSION   .
VERSION     .
KEYWORDS    TALEN1260
SOURCE      synthetic DNA construct
  ORGANISM  synthetic DNA construct
REFERENCE   1 (bases 1 to 7854)
  AUTHORS   Sander JD, Cade L, Khayter C, Reyon D, Peterson RT, Joung JK, Yeh JR
  TITLE     Targeted gene disruption in somatic zebrafish cells using engineered
            TALENs.
  JOURNAL   Nat Biotechnol. 2011 Aug 5;29(8):697-8. doi: 10.1038/nbt.1934.
  PUBMED    21822241
REFERENCE   2 (bases 1 to 7854)
  AUTHORS   .
  TITLE     Direct Submission
  JOURNAL   Exported May 13, 2021 from SnapGene Server 1.1.58
            http://www.snapgene.com
FEATURES             Location/Qualifiers
     source          1..7854
                     /organism="synthetic DNA construct"
                     /mol_type="other DNA"
     primer_bind     complement(44..63)
                     /label=pRS-marker
                     /note="pRS vectors, use to sequence yeast selectable
                     marker"
     enhancer        235..614
                     /label=CMV enhancer
                     /note="human cytomegalovirus immediate early enhancer"
     promoter        615..818
                     /label=CMV promoter
                     /note="human cytomegalovirus (CMV) immediate early
                     promoter"
     primer_bind     769..789
                     /label=CMV-F
                     /note="Human CMV immediate early promoter, forward primer"
     primer_bind     863..882
                     /label=T7
                     /note="T7 promoter, forward primer"
     promoter        863..881
                     /label=T7 promoter
                     /note="promoter for bacteriophage T7 RNA polymerase"
     CDS             907..972
                     /codon_start=1
                     /product="three tandem FLAG(R) epitope tags, followed by an
                     enterokinase cleavage site"
                     /label=3xFLAG
                     /translation="DYKDHDGDYKDHDIDYKDDDDK"
     CDS             979..999
                     /codon_start=1
                     /product="nuclear localization signal of SV40 (simian virus
                     40) large T antigen"
                     /label=SV40 NLS
                     /translation="PKKKRKV"
     CDS             3115..3702
                     /codon_start=1
                     /product="nonspecific DNA cleavage domain of the FokI
                     endonuclease (Li et al., 1992)"
                     /label=FokI cleavage domain
                     /note="must dimerize to be catalytically active"
                     /translation="QLVKSELEEKKSELRHKLKYVPHEYIELIEIARNSTQDRILEMKV
                     MEFFMKVYGYRGKHLGGSRKPDGAIYTVGSPIDYGVIVDTKAYSGGYNLPIGQADEMQR
                     YVEENQTRNKHINPNEWWKVYPSSVTEFKFLFVSGHFKGNYKAQLTRLNHITNCNGAVL
                     SVEELLIGGEMIKAGTLTLEEVRRKFNNGEINF"
     CDS             3718..3759
                     /codon_start=1
                     /product="epitope tag from simian virus 5"
                     /label=V5 tag
                     /translation="GKPIPNPLLGLDST"
     CDS             3769..3786
                     /codon_start=1
                     /product="6xHis affinity tag"
                     /label=6xHis
                     /translation="HHHHHH"
     primer_bind     complement(3809..3826)
                     /label=BGH-rev
                     /note="Bovine growth hormone terminator, reverse primer.
                     Also called BGH reverse"
     polyA_signal    3815..4039
                     /label=bGH poly(A) signal
                     /note="bovine growth hormone polyadenylation signal"
     rep_origin      4085..4513
                     /direction=RIGHT
                     /label=f1 ori
                     /note="f1 bacteriophage origin of replication; arrow
                     indicates direction of (+) strand synthesis"
     primer_bind     complement(4172..4191)
                     /label=F1ori-R
                     /note="F1 origin, reverse primer"
     primer_bind     4382..4403
                     /label=F1ori-F
                     /note="F1 origin, forward primer"
     primer_bind     complement(4522..4542)
                     /label=pBABE 3'
                     /note="SV40 enhancer, reverse primer for pBABE vectors"
     promoter        4527..4857
                     /label=SV40 promoter
                     /note="SV40 enhancer and early promoter"
     rep_origin      4708..4843
                     /label=SV40 ori
                     /note="SV40 origin of replication"
     primer_bind     4770..4789
                     /label=SV40pro-F
                     /note="SV40 promoter/origin, forward primer"
     promoter        4905..4952
                     /label=EM7 promoter
                     /note="synthetic bacterial promoter "
     CDS             4971..5369
                     /codon_start=1
                     /gene="Aspergillus terreus BSD"
                     /product="blasticidin S deaminase"
                     /label=BSD
                     /note="confers resistance to blasticidin"
                     /translation="MAKPLSQEESTLIERATATINSIPISEDYSVASAALSSDGRIFTG
                     VNVYHFTGGPCAELVVLGTAAAAAAGNLTCIVAIGNENRGILSPCGRCRQVLLDLHPGI
                     KAIVKDSDGQPTAVGIRELLPSGYVWEG"
     polyA_signal    5527..5648
                     /label=SV40 poly(A) signal
                     /note="SV40 polyadenylation signal"
     primer_bind     complement(5564..5583)
                     /label=SV40pA-R
                     /note="SV40 polyA, reverse primer"
     primer_bind     5618..5637
                     /label=EBV-rev
                     /note="SV40 polyA terminator, reverse primer"
     primer_bind     complement(5697..5713)
                     /label=M13 rev
                     /note="common sequencing primer, one of multiple similar
                     variants"
     primer_bind     complement(5697..5713)
                     /label=M13 Reverse
                     /note="In lacZ gene. Also called M13-rev"
     primer_bind     complement(5710..5732)
                     /label=M13/pUC Reverse
                     /note="In lacZ gene"
     protein_bind    5721..5737
                     /label=lac operator
                     /bound_moiety="lac repressor encoded by lacI"
                     /note="The lac repressor binds to the lac operator to
                     inhibit transcription in E. coli. This inhibition can be
                     relieved by adding lactose or
                     isopropyl-beta-D-thiogalactopyranoside (IPTG)."
     promoter        complement(5745..5775)
                     /label=lac promoter
                     /note="promoter for the E. coli lac operon"
     protein_bind    5790..5811
                     /label=CAP binding site
                     /bound_moiety="E. coli catabolite activator protein"
                     /note="CAP binding activates transcription in the presence
                     of cAMP."
     primer_bind     complement(5928..5945)
                     /label=L4440
                     /note="L4440 vector, forward primer"
     rep_origin      complement(6099..6687)
                     /direction=LEFT
                     /label=ori
                     /note="high-copy-number ColE1/pMB1/pBR322/pUC origin of
                     replication"
     primer_bind     complement(6179..6198)
                     /label=pBR322ori-F
                     /note="pBR322 origin, forward primer"
     CDS             complement(6858..7718)
                     /codon_start=1
                     /gene="bla"
                     /product="beta-lactamase"
                     /label=AmpR
                     /note="confers resistance to ampicillin, carbenicillin, and
                     related antibiotics"
                     /translation="MSIQHFRVALIPFFAAFCLPVFAHPETLVKVKDAEDQLGARVGYI
                     ELDLNSGKILESFRPEERFPMMSTFKVLLCGAVLSRIDAGQEQLGRRIHYSQNDLVEYS
                     PVTEKHLTDGMTVRELCSAAITMSDNTAANLLLTTIGGPKELTAFLHNMGDHVTRLDRW
                     EPELNEAIPNDERDTTMPVAMATTLRKLLTGELLTLASRQQLIDWMEADKVAGPLLRSA
                     LPAGWFIADKSGAGERGSRGIIAALGPDGKPSRIVVIYTTGSQATMDERNRQIAEIGAS
                     LIKHW"
     primer_bind     7481..7500
                     /label=Amp-R
                     /note="Ampicillin resistance gene, reverse primer"
     promoter        complement(7719..7823)
                     /gene="bla"
                     /label=AmpR promoter
ORIGIN
        1 gacggatcgg gagatctccc gatcccctat ggtcgactct cagtacaatc tgctctgatg
       61 ccgcatagtt aagccagtat ctgctccctg cttgtgtgtt ggaggtcgct gagtagtgcg
      121 cgagcaaaat ttaagctaca acaaggcaag gcttgaccga caattgcatg aagaatctgc
      181 ttagggttag gcgttttgcg ctgcttcgcg atgtacgggc cagatatacg cgttgacatt
      241 gattattgac tagttattaa tagtaatcaa ttacggggtc attagttcat agcccatata
      301 tggagttccg cgttacataa cttacggtaa atggcccgcc tggctgaccg cccaacgacc
      361 cccgcccatt gacgtcaata atgacgtatg ttcccatagt aacgccaata gggactttcc
      421 attgacgtca atgggtggac tatttacggt aaactgccca cttggcagta catcaagtgt
      481 atcatatgcc aagtacgccc cctattgacg tcaatgacgg taaatggccc gcctggcatt
      541 atgcccagta catgacctta tgggactttc ctacttggca gtacatctac gtattagtca
      601 tcgctattac catggtgatg cggttttggc agtacatcaa tgggcgtgga tagcggtttg
      661 actcacgggg atttccaagt ctccacccca ttgacgtcaa tgggagtttg ttttggcacc
      721 aaaatcaacg ggactttcca aaatgtcgta acaactccgc cccattgacg caaatgggcg
      781 gtaggcgtgt acggtgggag gtctatataa gcagagctct ctggctaact agagaaccca
      841 ctgcttactg gcttatcgaa attaatacga ctcactatag ggagacccaa gctggctagc
      901 accatggact acaaagacca tgacggtgat tataaagatc atgacatcga ttacaaggat
      961 gacgatgaca agatggcccc caagaagaag aggaaggtgg gcattcaccg cggggtacct
     1021 atggtggact tgaggacact cggttattcg caacagcaac aggagaaaat caagcctaag
     1081 gtcaggagca ccgtcgcgca acaccacgag gcgcttgtgg ggcatggctt cactcatgcg
     1141 catattgtcg cgctttcaca gcaccctgcg gcgcttggga cggtggctgt caaataccaa
     1201 gatatgattg cggccctgcc cgaagccacg cacgaggcaa ttgtaggggt cggtaaacag
     1261 tggtcgggag cgcgagcact tgaggcgctg ctgactgtgg cgggtgagct tagggggcct
     1321 ccgctccagc tcgacaccgg gcagctgctg aagatcgcga agagaggggg agtaacagcg
     1381 gtagaggcag tgcacgcctg gcgcaatgcg ctcaccgggg cccccttgaa cctgacccca
     1441 gaccaggtag tcgcaatcgc gtcgaacatt gggggaaagc aagccctgga aaccgtgcaa
     1501 aggttgttgc cggtcctttg tcaagaccac ggccttacac cggagcaagt cgtggccatt
     1561 gcaagcaaca tcggtggcaa acaggctctt gagacggttc agagacttct cccagttctc
     1621 tgtcaagccc acgggctgac tcccgatcaa gttgtagcga ttgcgtcgaa cattggaggg
     1681 aaacaagcat tggagactgt ccaacggctc cttcccgtgt tgtgtcaagc ccacggtttg
     1741 acgcctgcac aagtggtcgc catcgccaac aacaacggcg gtaagcaggc gctggaaaca
     1801 gtacagcgcc tgctgcctgt actgtgccag gatcatggac tgaccccaga ccaggtagtc
     1861 gcaatcgcgt cgaacattgg gggaaagcaa gccctggaaa ccgtgcaaag gttgttgccg
     1921 gtcctttgtc aagaccacgg ccttacaccg gagcaagtcg tggccattgc aaataataac
     1981 ggtggcaaac aggctcttga gacggttcag agacttctcc cagttctctg tcaagcccac
     2041 gggctgactc ccgatcaagt tgtagcgatt gcgtcgcatg acggagggaa acaagcattg
     2101 gagactgtcc aacggctcct tcccgtgttg tgtcaagccc acggtttgac gcctgcacaa
     2161 gtggtcgcca tcgcctccaa tattggcggt aagcaggcgc tggaaacagt acagcgcctg
     2221 ctgcctgtac tgtgccagga tcatggactg accccagacc aggtagtcgc aatcgcgaac
     2281 aataatgggg gaaagcaagc cctggaaacc gtgcaaaggt tgttgccggt cctttgtcaa
     2341 gaccacggcc ttacaccgga gcaagtcgtg gccattgcaa gcaacatcgg tggcaaacag
     2401 gctcttgaga cggttcagag acttctccca gttctctgtc aagcccacgg gctgactccc
     2461 gatcaagttg tagcgattgc gtcgaacatt ggagggaaac aagcattgga gactgtccaa
     2521 cggctccttc ccgtgttgtg tcaagcccac ggtttgacgc ctgcacaagt ggtcgccatc
     2581 gcctccaata ttggcggtaa gcaggcgctg gaaacagtac agcgcctgct gcctgtactg
     2641 tgccaggatc atggactgac cccagaccag gtagtcgcaa tcgcgtcaca tgacggggga
     2701 aagcaagccc tggaaaccgt gcaaaggttg ttgccggtcc tttgtcaaga ccacggcctt
     2761 acaccggagc aagtcgtggc cattgcaagc aatgggggtg gcaaacaggc tcttgagacg
     2821 gttcagagac ttctcccagt tctctgtcaa gcccacgggc tgacacccga acaggtggtc
     2881 gccattgctt cccacgacgg aggacggcca gccttggagt ccatcgtagc ccaattgtcc
     2941 aggcccgatc ccgcgttggc tgcgttaacg aatgaccatc tggtggcgtt ggcatgtctt
     3001 ggtggacgac ccgcgctcga tgcagtcaaa aagggtctgc ctcatgctcc cgcattgatc
     3061 aaaagaacca accggcggat tcccgagaga acttcccatc gagtcgcggg atcccaacta
     3121 gtcaaaagtg aactggagga gaagaaatct gaacttcgtc ataaattgaa atatgtgcct
     3181 catgaatata ttgaattaat tgaaattgcc agaaattcca ctcaggatag aattcttgaa
     3241 atgaaggtaa tggaattttt tatgaaagtt tatggatata gaggtaaaca tttgggtgga
     3301 tcaaggaaac cggacggagc aatttatact gtcggatctc ctattgatta cggtgtgatc
     3361 gtggatacta aagcttatag cggaggttat aatctgccaa ttggccaagc agatgaaatg
     3421 caacgatatg tcgaagaaaa tcaaacacga aacaaacata tcaaccctaa tgaatggtgg
     3481 aaagtctatc catcttctgt aacggaattt aagtttttat ttgtgagtgg tcactttaaa
     3541 ggaaactaca aagctcagct tacacgatta aatcatatca ctaattgtaa tggagctgtt
     3601 cttagtgtag aagagctttt aattggtgga gaaatgatta aagccggcac attaacctta
     3661 gaggaagtca gacggaaatt taataacggc gagataaact tttaagggcc cttcgaaggt
     3721 aagcctatcc ctaaccctct cctcggtctc gattctacgc gtaccggtca tcatcaccat
     3781 caccattgag tttaaacccg ctgatcagcc tcgactgtgc cttctagttg ccagccatct
     3841 gttgtttgcc cctcccccgt gccttccttg accctggaag gtgccactcc cactgtcctt
     3901 tcctaataaa atgaggaaat tgcatcgcat tgtctgagta ggtgtcattc tattctgggg
     3961 ggtggggtgg ggcaggacag caagggggag gattgggaag acaatagcag gcatgctggg
     4021 gatgcggtgg gctctatggc ttctgaggcg gaaagaacca gctggggctc tagggggtat
     4081 ccccnnnnnn nnnnnnnnnn nnnnnnnnnn nnnnnnnnnn nnnnnnnnnn nnnnnnnnnn
     4141 nnnnnnnnnn nnnnnnnnnn nnnnnnnnnn nnnnnnnnnn nnnnnnnnnn nnnnnnnnnn
     4201 nnnnnnnncg ccggctttcc ccgtcaagct ctaaatcggg gcannnnnnn nnnnnnnnnn
     4261 nnnnnnnnnn nnnnnnnnnn nnnnnnnnnn nnnnnnnnnn annnnnnnnn nnnnnnnnnn
     4321 nnnnnnnnnn nnnnnnnnnn nnnnnnnnnn cctttgacgt tggagtccac gttctttaat
     4381 agtggactct tgttccaaac tggaacaaca ctcaacccta tctcggtcta ttcttttgat
     4441 ttataaggga ttttggggat ttcggcctat tggttaaaaa atgagctgat ttaacaaaaa
     4501 tttaacgcga attaattctg tggaatgtgt gtcagttagg gtgtggaaag tccccaggct
     4561 ccccaggcag gcagaagtat gcaaagcatg catctcaatt agtcagcaac caggtgtgga
     4621 aagtccccag gctccccagc aggcagaagt atgcaaagca tgcatctcaa ttagtcagca
     4681 accatagtcc cgcccctaac tccgcccatc ccgcccctaa ctccgcccag ttccgcccat
     4741 tctccgcccc atggctgact aatttttttt atttatgcag aggccgaggc cgcctctgcc
     4801 tctgagctat tccagaagta gtgaggaggc ttttttggag gcctaggctt ttgcaaaaag
     4861 ctcccgggag cttgtatatc cattttcgga tctgatcagc acgtgttgac aattaatcat
     4921 cggcatagta tatcggcata gtataatacg acaaggtgag gaactaaacc atggccaagc
     4981 ctttgtctca agaagaatcc accctcattg aaagagcaac ggctacaatc aacagcatcc
     5041 ccatctctga agactacagc gtcgccagcg cagctctctc tagcgacggc cgcatcttca
     5101 ctggtgtcaa tgtatatcat tttactgggg gaccttgtgc agaactcgtg gtgctgggca
     5161 ctgctgctgc tgcggcagct ggcaacctga cttgtatcgt cgcgatcgga aatgagaaca
     5221 ggggcatctt gagcccctgc ggacggtgtc gacaggtgct tctcgatctg catcctggga
     5281 tcaaagcgat agtgaaggac agtgatggac agccgacggc agttgggatt cgtgaattgc
     5341 tgccctctgg ttatgtgtgg gagggctaag cacttcgtgg ccgaggagca ggactgacac
     5401 gtgctacgag atttcgattc caccgccgcc ttctatgaaa ggttgggctt cggaatcgtt
     5461 ttccgggacg ccggctggat gatcctccag cgcggggatc tcatgctgga gttcttcgcc
     5521 caccccaact tgtttattgc agcttataat ggttacaaat aaagcaatag catcacaaat
     5581 ttcacaaata aagcattttt ttcactgcat tctagttgtg gtttgtccaa actcatcaat
     5641 gtatcttatc atgtctgtat accgtcgacc tctagctaga gcttggcgta atcatggtca
     5701 tagctgtttc ctgtgtgaaa ttgttatccg ctcacaattc cacacaacat acgagccgga
     5761 agcataaagt gtaaagcctg gggtgcctaa tgagtgagct aactcacatt aattgcgttg
     5821 cgctcactgc ccgctttcca gtcgggaaac ctgtcgtgcc agctgcatta atgaatcggc
     5881 caacgcgcgg ggagaggcgg tttgcgtatt gggcgctctt ccgcttcctc gctcactgac
     5941 tcgctgcgct cggtcgttcg gctgcggcga gcggtatcag ctcactcaaa ggcggtaata
     6001 cggttatcca cagaatcagg ggataacgca ggaaagaaca tgtgagcaaa aggccagcaa
     6061 aaggccagga accgtaaaaa ggccgcgttg ctggcgtttt tccataggct ccgcccccct
     6121 gacgagcatc acaaaaatcg acgctcaagt cagaggtggc gaaacccgac aggactataa
     6181 agataccagg cgtttccccc tggaagctcc ctcgtgcgct ctcctgttcc gaccctgccg
     6241 cttaccggat acctgtccgc ctttctccct tcgggaagcg tggcgctttc tcaatgctca
     6301 cgctgtaggt atctcagttc ggtgtaggtc gttcgctcca agctgggctg tgtgcacgaa
     6361 ccccccgttc agcccgaccg ctgcgcctta tccggtaact atcgtcttga gtccaacccg
     6421 gtaagacacg acttatcgcc actggcagca gccactggta acaggattag cagagcgagg
     6481 tatgtaggcg gtgctacaga gttcttgaag tggtggccta actacggcta cactagaagg
     6541 acagtatttg gtatctgcgc tctgctgaag ccagttacct tcggaaaaag agttggtagc
     6601 tcttgatccg gcaaacaaac caccgctggt agcggtggtt tttttgtttg caagcagcag
     6661 attacgcgca gaaaaaaagg atctcaagaa gatcctttga tcttttctac ggggtctgac
     6721 gctcagtgga acgaaaactc acgttaaggg attttggtca tgagattatc aaaaaggatc
     6781 ttcacctaga tccttttaaa ttaaaaatga agttttaaat caatctaaag tatatatgag
     6841 taaacttggt ctgacagtta ccaatgctta atcagtgagg cacctatctc agcgatctgt
     6901 ctatttcgtt catccatagt tgcctgactc cccgtcgtgt agataactac gatacgggag
     6961 ggcttaccat ctggccccag tgctgcaatg ataccgcgag acccacgctc accggctcca
     7021 gatttatcag caataaacca gccagccgga agggccgagc gcagaagtgg tcctgcaact
     7081 ttatccgcct ccatccagtc tattaattgt tgccgggaag ctagagtaag tagttcgcca
     7141 gttaatagtt tgcgcaacgt tgttgccatt gctacaggca tcgtggtgtc acgctcgtcg
     7201 tttggtatgg cttcattcag ctccggttcc caacgatcaa ggcgagttac atgatccccc
     7261 atgttgtgca aaaaagcggt tagctccttc ggtcctccga tcgttgtcag aagtaagttg
     7321 gccgcagtgt tatcactcat ggttatggca gcactgcata attctcttac tgtcatgcca
     7381 tccgtaagat gcttttctgt gactggtgag tactcaacca agtcattctg agaatagtgt
     7441 atgcggcgac cgagttgctc ttgcccggcg tcaatacggg ataataccgc gccacatagc
     7501 agaactttaa aagtgctcat cattggaaaa cgttcttcgg ggcgaaaact ctcaaggatc
     7561 ttaccgctgt tgagatccag ttcgatgtaa cccactcgtg cacccaactg atcttcagca
     7621 tcttttactt tcaccagcgt ttctgggtga gcaaaaacag gaaggcaaaa tgccgcaaaa
     7681 aagggaataa gggcgacacg gaaatgttga atactcatac tcttcctttt tcaatattat
     7741 tgaagcattt atcagggtta ttgtctcatg agcggataca tatttgaatg tatttagaaa
     7801 aataaacaaa taggggttcc gcgcacattt ccccgaaaag tgccacctga cgtc
//
